Features (pLannotate 1.2.2; 15 found; start..end, strand, type, name):
     31..135     +  promoter       AmpR promoter: bla
    136..996     +  CDS            AmpR: β-lactamase; bla; confers resistance to ampicillin, carbenicillin, and related antibiotics
   1167..1755    +  rep_origin     ori: high-copy-number ColE1/pMB1/pBR322/pUC origin of replication
   1838..3016    +  promoter       EF-1α promoter: strong constitutive promoter for human elongation factor EF-1α
   3082..3115    +  protein_bind   loxP: Cre-mediated recombination occurs in the 8-bp core sequence (GCATACAT). Cre recombinase
   3116..3140    -  CDS            NeoR/KanR (fragment): aminoglycoside phosphotransferase confers resistance to neomycin, kanamycin, and G418 (Geneticin®)
   3173..3297    +  protein_bind   attR1: mutant version of attR; recombination site for the Gateway® LR reaction LR Clonase™
   3330..3360    +  promoter       lac UV5 promoter: E. coli lac promoter with an "up" mutation
   3384..3413    +  promoter       cat promoter (fragment): promoter of the E. coli cat gene encoding chloramphenicol acetyltransferase
   3414..4094    +  CDS            CmR: chloramphenicol acetyltransferase confers resistance to chloramphenicol
   4251..4409    +  CDS            ccdA (fragment): CCDA_ECO57 - Also known as H, letA. Experimental evidence at protein level: Swiss-Prot protein existence level 1. Antitoxin component of a type II toxin-antitoxin (TA) system which inhibits the post-segregational killing (PSK) of plasmid-free cells, also referred to as a plasmid addiction system. Binds to and blocks the activity of CcdB; will also remove bound CcdB protein from the CcdB-GyrA complex by forming a CcdA-CcdB complex, a process termed rejuvenation. Functions as a transcriptional corepressor for the ccdAB operon, repression also requires CcdB (By similarity). From Escherichia coli
   4414..4719    +  CDS            ccdB: CcdB, a bacterial toxin that poisons DNA gyrase; ccdB; Plasmids containing the ccdB gene cannot be propagated in standard E. coli strains.
   4756..4880    -  protein_bind   attR2: mutant version of attR; recombination site for the Gateway® LR reaction LR Clonase™
   4896..4929    +  protein_bind   lox2272: Cre-mediated recombination occurs in the 8-bp core sequence (GGATACTT). lox2272 sites are compatible with each other, but incompatible with loxP or loxN sites (Lee and Saito, 1988). Cre recombinase
   4958..21      +  CDS            lacZα (fragment) (across the origin): LacZα fragment of β-galactosidase; lacZ fragment
>Addgene plasmid | pKG3560_pHarbor-Rogi2_backbone | analyzer sequence | sequence record 472079
CACTGGCCGTCGTTTTACAACTATAATGTGCGCGGAACCCCTATTTGTTTATTTTTCTAAATACATTCAA
ATATGTATCCGCTCATGAGACAATAACCCTGATAAATGCTTCAATAATATTGAAAAAGGAAGAGTATGAG
TATTCAACATTTCCGTGTCGCCCTTATTCCCTTTTTTGCGGCATTTTGCCTTCCTGTTTTTGCTCACCCA
GAAACGCTGGTGAAAGTAAAAGATGCTGAAGATCAGTTGGGTGCACGAGTGGGTTACATCGAACTGGATC
TCAACAGCGGTAAGATCCTTGAGAGTTTTCGCCCCGAAGAACGTTTTCCAATGATGAGCACTTTTAAAGT
TCTGCTATGTGGCGCGGTATTATCCCGTATTGACGCCGGGCAAGAGCAACTCGGTCGCCGCATACACTAT
TCTCAGAATGACTTGGTTGAGTACTCACCAGTCACAGAAAAGCATCTTACGGATGGCATGACAGTAAGAG
AATTATGCAGTGCTGCCATAACCATGAGTGATAACACTGCGGCCAACTTACTTCTGACAACGATCGGAGG
ACCGAAGGAGCTAACCGCTTTTTTGCACAACATGGGGGATCATGTAACTCGCCTTGATCGTTGGGAACCG
GAGCTGAATGAAGCCATACCAAACGACGAGCGTGACACCACGATGCCTGTAGCAATGGCAACAACGTTGC
GCAAACTATTAACTGGCGAACTACTTACTCTAGCTTCCCGGCAACAATTAATAGACTGGATGGAGGCGGA
TAAAGTTGCAGGACCACTTCTGCGCTCGGCCCTTCCGGCTGGCTGGTTTATTGCTGATAAATCTGGAGCC
GGTGAGCGTGGGTCTCGCGGTATCATTGCAGCACTGGGGCCAGATGGTAAGCCCTCCCGTATCGTAGTTA
TCTACACGACGGGGAGTCAGGCAACTATGGATGAACGAAATAGACAGATCGCTGAGATAGGTGCCTCACT
GATTAAGCATTGGTAACTGTCAGACCAAGTTTACTCATATATACTTTAGATTGATTTAAAACTTCATTTT
TAATTTAAAAGGATCTAGGTGAAGATCCTTTTTGATAATCTCATGACCAAAATCCCTTAACGTGAGTTTT
CGTTCCACTGAGCGTCAGACCCCGTAGAAAAGATCAAAGGATCTTCTTGAGATCCTTTTTTTCTGCGCGT
AATCTGCTGCTTGCAAACAAAAAAACCACCGCTACCAGCGGTGGTTTGTTTGCCGGATCAAGAGCTACCA
ACTCTTTTTCCGAAGGTAACTGGCTTCAGCAGAGCGCAGATACCAAATACTGTCCTTCTAGTGTAGCCGT
AGTTAGGCCACCACTTCAAGAACTCTGTAGCACCGCCTACATACCTCGCTCTGCTAATCCTGTTACCAGT
GGCTGCTGCCAGTGGCGATAAGTCGTGTCTTACCGGGTTGGACTCAAGACGATAGTTACCGGATAAGGCG
CAGCGGTCGGGCTGAACGGGGGGTTCGTGCACACAGCCCAGCTTGGAGCGAACGACCTACACCGAACTGA
GATACCTACAGCGTGAGCTATGAGAAAGCGCCACGCTTCCCGAAGGGAGAAAGGCGGACAGGTATCCGGT
AAGCGGCAGGGTCGGAACAGGAGAGCGCACGAGGGAGCTTCCAGGGGGAAACGCCTGGTATCTTTATAGT
CCTGTCGGGTTTCGCCACCTCTGACTTGAGCGTCGATTTTTGTGATGCTCGTCAGGGGGGCGGAGCCTAT
GGAAAAACGCCAGCAACGCGGCCTTTTTACGGTTCCTGGCCTTTTGCTGGCCTTTTGCTCACATGTTCTT
TCCTGCGTTATCGAATTGGCTCCGGTGCCCGTCAGTGGGCAGAGCGCACATCGCCCACAGTCCCCGAGAA
GTTGGGGGGAGGGGTCGGCAATTGAACCGGTGCCTAGAGAAGGTGGCGCGGGGTAAACTGGGAAAGTGAT
GTCGTGTACTGGCTCCGCCTTTTTCCCGAGGGTGGGGGAGAACCGTATATAAGTGCAGTAGTCGCCGTGA
ACGTTCTTTTTCGCAACGGGTTTGCCGCCAGAACACAGGTAAGTGCCGTGTGTGGTTCCCGCGGGCCTGG
CCTCTTTACGGGTTATGGCCCTTGCGTGCCTTGAATTACTTCCACCTGGCTGCAGTACGTGATTCTTGAT
CCCGAGCTTCGGGTTGGAAGTGGGTGGGAGAGTTCGAGGCCTTGCGCTTAAGGAGCCCCTTCGCCTCGTG
CTTGAGTTGAGGCCTGGCCTGGGCGCTGGGGCCGCCGCGTGCGAATCTGGTGGCACCTTCGCGCCTGTCT
CGCTGCTTTCGATAAGTCTCTAGCCATTTAAAATTTTTGATGACCTGCTGCGACGCTTTTTTTCTGGCAA
GATAGTCTTGTAAATGCGGGCCAAGATCTGCACACTGGTATTTCGGTTTTTGGGGCCGCGGGCGGCGACG
GGGCCCGTGCGTCCCAGCGCACATGTTCGGCGAGGCGGGGCCTGCGAGCGCGGCCACCGAGAATCGGACG
GGGGTAGTCTCAAGCTGGCCGGCCTGCTCTGGTGCCTGGCCTCGCGCCGCCGTGTATCGCCCCGCCCTGG
GCGGCAAGGCTGGCCCGGTCGGCACCAGTTGCGTGAGCGGAAAGATGGCCGCTTCCCGGCCCTGCTGCAG
GGAGCTCAAAATGGAGGACGCGGCGCTCGGGAGAGCGGGCGGGTGAGTCACCCACACAAAGGAAAAGGGC
CTTTCCGTCCTCAGCCGTCGCTTCATGTGACTCCACGGAGTACCGGGCGCCGTCCAGGCACCTCGATTAG
TTCTCGAGCTTTTGGAGTACGTCGTCTTTAGGTTGGGGGGAGGGGTTTTATGCGATGGAGTTTCCCCACA
CTGAGTGGGTGGAGACTGAAGTTAGGCCAGCTTGGCACTTGATGTAATTCTCCTTGGAATTTGCCCTTTT
TGAGTTTGGATCTTGGTTCATTCTCAAGCCTCAGACAGTGGTTCAAAGTTTTTTTCTTCCATTTCAGGTG
TCGTGAGGAATTCGCCACCATGGCCGGCTTGTCGACGACGGCGGTCTCCGTCGTCAGGATCATCCGGATC
CATAACTTCGTATAGCATACATTATACGAAGTTATCATGATATTCGGCAAGCAGGCATCGTACTCATAGC
AGGTGCCACTAGTGGAGTTCCGACAAGTTTGTACAAAAAAGCTGAACGAGAAACGTAAAATGATATAAAT
ATCAATATATTAAATTAGATTTTGCATAAAAAACAGACTACATAATACTGTAAAACACAACATATCCAGT
CACTATGGCGGATTCGCGGCCGCATTAGGCACCCCAGGCTTTACACTTTATGCTTCCGGCTCGTATAATG
TGTGGATTTTGAGTTAGGATCCGTCGAGATTTTCAGGAGCTAAGGAAGCTAAAATGGAGAAAAAAATCAC
TGGATATACCACAGTTGATATATCCCAATGGCATCGTAAAGAACATTTTGAGGCATTTCAGTCAGTTGCT
CAATGTACCTATAACCAGACCGTTCAGCTGGATATTACGGCCTTTTTAAAGACCGTAAAGAAAAATAAGC
ACAAGTTTTATCCGGCCTTTATTCACATTCTTGCCCGCCTGATGAATGCTCATCCGGAATTCCGTATGGC
AATGAAAGACGGTGAGCTGGTGATATGGGATAGTGTTCACCCTTGTTACACCGTTTTCCATGAGCAAACT
GAAACGTTTTCATCGCTCTGGAGTGAATACCACGACGATTTCCGGCAGTTTCTACACATATATTCGCAAG
ATGTGGCGTGTTACGGTGAAAACCTGGCCTATTTCCCTAAAGGGTTTATTGAGAATATGTTTTTCGTTTC
AGCCAATCCCTGGGTGAGTTTCACCAGTTTTGATTTAAACGTGGCCAATATGGACAACTTCTTCGCCCCC
GTTTTCACCATGGGCAAATATTATACGCAAGGCGACAAGGTGCTGATGCCGCTGGCGATTCAGGTTCATC
ATGCCGTTTGTGATGGCTTCCATGTCGGCAGAATGCTTAATGAATTACAACAGTACTGCGATGAGTGGCA
GGCGGGGCGTAATCTAGAGGATCCGGCTTACTAAAAGCCAGATAACAGTATGCGTATTTGCGCGCTGATT
TTTGCGGTATAAGAATATATACTGATATGTATACCCGAAGTATGTCAAAAAGAGGTATGCTATGAAGCAG
CGTATTACAGTGACAGTTGACAGCGACAGCTATCAGTTGCTCAAGGCATATATGATGTCAATATCTCCGG
TCTGGTAAGCACAACCATGCAGAATGAAGCCCGTCGTCTGCGTGCCGAACGCTGGAAAGCGGAAAATCAG
GAAGGGATGGCTGAGGTCGCCCGGTTTATTGAAATGAACGGCTCTTTTGCTGACGAGAACAGGGGCTGGT
GAAATGCAGTTTAAGGTTTACACCTATAAAAGAGAGAGCCGTTATCGTCTGTTTGTGGATGTACAGAGTG
ATATTATTGACACGCCCGGGCGACGGATGGTGATCCCCCTGGCCAGTGCACGTCTGCTGTCAGATAAAGT
CCCCCGTGAACTTTACCCGGTGGTGCATATCGGGGATGAAAGCTGGCGCATGATGACCACCGATATGGCC
AGTGTGCCGGTTTCCGTTATCGGGGAAGAAGTGGCTGATCTCAGCCACCGCGAAAATGACATCAAAAACG
CCATTAACCTGATGTTCTGGGGAATATAAATGTCAGGCTCCCTTATACACAGCCTGCAGGTCGACCATAG
TGACTGGATATGTTGTGTTTTACAGTATTATGTAGTCTGTTTTTTATGCAAAATCTAATTTAATATATTG
ATATTTATATCATTTTACGTTTCTCGTTCAGCTTTCTTGTACAAAGTGGTCACCTGCTATGCGCTATAAC
TTCGTATAGGATACTTTATACGAAGTTATCACCAGAGACCGTCCGGGGTCTCTGCGCT
